Addgene plasmid #217334: pCH68 (dAsCas12a-3xKRAB piggyBac)
Purpose: piggyBac expression of dAsCas12a-3xKRAB
Depositing lab: Luke Gilbert. Depositing organization: University of California, San Francisco (UCSF). Publication: Engineered CRISPR-Cas12a for higher-order combinatorial chromatin perturbations. Hsiung CC, Wilson CM, Sambold NA, Dai R, Chen Q, Teyssier N, Misiukiewicz S, Arab A, O'Loughlin T, Cofsky JC, Shi J, Gilbert LA. Nat Biotechnol. 2024 May 17. doi: 10.1038/s41587-024-02224-0. PubMed 38760567.
Backbone
  Vector backbone: Addgene plasmid # 133568
  Backbone manufacturer: Mario Capecchi
  Vector type: Mammalian Expression, CRISPR
Growth in bacteria
  Bacterial resistance: Ampicillin, 100 μg/mL
  Growth temperature: 37°C
  Growth strain: DH5alpha
  Copy number: High Copy
Gene/Insert
  Gene/Insert name: dAsCas12a
  Species: Acidaminococcus
  Mutation: E993A
  Promoter: CAG
  Tag / fusion protein: nucleoNLS-3xKRAB-3xHA-P2A-TagBFP2 (C terminal on insert)
  Cloning method: Gibson Cloning
Terms and licenses: Academic/Nonprofit Terms; Industry Terms: Not Available to Industry
Depositor comments: Please visit https://doi.org/10.1101/2023.09.18.558350 for bioRxiv preprint.
How to cite: pCH68 (dAsCas12a-3xKRAB piggyBac) was a gift from Luke Gilbert (Addgene plasmid # 217334 ; http://n2t.net/addgene:217334 ; RRID:Addgene_217334)
