[The description below was written by a language model from this plasmid's Addgene catalogue record and pLannotate feature annotations shown in this document.]
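Description:
pCH68 (dAsCas12a-3xKRAB piggyBac) is an 11.8 kb mammalian expression plasmid that delivers a CRISPR interference effector by piggyBac transposition. It is built on an existing piggyBac backbone. In bacteria it is maintained through a high-copy ColE1/pUC-type origin and selected with ampicillin via the β-lactamase gene. An f1 origin and remnants of a lacZα/lac promoter cloning region with T3 and T7 promoters are also present. The automated annotation does not explicitly call the piggyBac terminal repeats. A short baculovirus FP25-like fragment downstream of the cassette may be flanking sequence that often accompanies piggyBac arms, but the table does not establish this. No mammalian drug-resistance marker is annotated, and no transposase is encoded, so transposase would need to be supplied separately for genomic integration.

The payload is a single transcription unit driven by the CAG promoter (CMV enhancer, chicken β-actin promoter and chimeric intron). It encodes Acidaminococcus Cas12a (AsCpf1) carrying the E993A mutation, which the construct name designates as the nuclease-dead form. The protein can still bind DNA under crRNA guidance. Its C terminus is fused to a nucleoplasmin bipartite NLS, then three KRAB repressor domains that the annotation matches to fragments of the human zinc-finger proteins ZFP1, ZNF140 and ZNF720, and then a 3xHA epitope tag. According to the catalogue entry, a P2A self-cleaving peptide links this fusion to TagBFP2, so blue fluorescence reports effector expression and can be used to sort cells that carry the cassette. A WPRE and the bovine growth hormone polyadenylation signal follow the coding sequence to enhance transcript processing and expression.

The construct is intended for stable expression of the dCas12a repressor in mammalian cells. This supports Cas12a-based transcriptional repression and multiplexed chromatin perturbation using crRNA arrays supplied from a separate vector.
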