Features (pLannotate 1.2.2; 25 found; start..end, strand, type, name):
    147..526     +  enhancer       CMV enhancer: human cytomegalovirus immediate early enhancer
    528..804     +  promoter       chicken β-actin promoter: No description available
    805..1821    +  intron         chimeric intron: chimera between introns from chicken β-actin and rabbit β-globin
   1887..5807    +  CDS            AsCpf1: CRISPR-associated protein from Acidaminococcus sp. BV3L6 (Zetsche et al., 2015)
   5808..5855    +  CDS            nucleoplasmin NLS: bipartite nuclear localization signal from nucleoplasmin
   5847..5993    +  CDS            ZFP1 (fragment): ZFP1_HUMAN - Also known as ZNF475. Experimental evidence at protein level: Swiss-Prot protein existence level 1. May be involved in transcriptional regulation. From Homo sapiens (Human).
   6075..6266    +  CDS            ZNF140 (fragment): ZN140_HUMAN - Experimental evidence at protein level: Swiss-Prot protein existence level 1. May be involved in transcriptional regulation as a repressor. From Homo sapiens (Human).
   6270..6449    +  CDS            ZNF720 (fragment): ZN720_HUMAN - Experimental evidence at protein level: Swiss-Prot protein existence level 1. From Homo sapiens (Human).
   6456..6536    +  CDS            3xHA: three tandem HA epitope tags
   6603..7310    +  CDS            mTagBFP2: mTagBFP2 is a basic (constitutively fluorescent) blue fluorescent protein published in 2011, derived from Entacmaea quadricolor. It is reported to be a very rapidly-maturing monomer with very low acid sensitivity.
   7350..7938    +  misc_feature   WPRE: woodchuck hepatitis virus posttranscriptional regulatory element
   7983..8207    +  polyA_signal   bGH poly(A) signal: bovine growth hormone polyadenylation signal
   8211..8232    +  promoter       SV40 promoter (fragment): SV40 enhancer and early promoter
   8596..8673    +  CDS            FP (fragment): FP25_NPVAC - Experimental evidence at protein level: Swiss-Prot protein existence level 1. From Autographa californica nuclear polyhedrosis virus (AcMNPV).
   8683..8701    -  promoter       T7 promoter: promoter for bacteriophage T7 RNA polymerase
   8704..8861    +  CDS            lacZα (fragment): LacZα fragment of β-galactosidase; lacZ fragment
   8893..9321    -  rep_origin     f1 ori (sequence partly withheld): f1 bacteriophage origin of replication; arrow indicates direction of (+) strand synthesis
   9348..9452    +  promoter       AmpR promoter: bla
   9453..10313   +  CDS            AmpR: β-lactamase; bla; confers resistance to ampicillin, carbenicillin, and related antibiotics
  10484..11072   +  rep_origin     ori: high-copy-number ColE1/pMB1/pBR322/pUC origin of replication
  11255..11347   +  CDS            lacI (fragment): lac repressor; lacI; The lac repressor binds to the lac operator to inhibit transcription in E. coli. This inhibition can be relieved by adding lactose or isopropyl-β-D-thiogalactopyranoside (IPTG).
  11360..11381   +  protein_bind   CAP binding site: CAP binding activates transcription in the presence of cAMP. E. coli catabolite activator protein
  11396..11426   +  promoter       lac promoter: promoter for the E. coli lac operon
  11430..11452   +  protein_bind   lac operator (fragment): The lac repressor binds to the lac operator to inhibit transcription in E. coli. This inhibition can be relieved by adding lactose or isopropyl-β-D-thiogalactopyranoside (IPTG). lac repressor encoded by lacI
  11495..11513   +  promoter       T3 promoter: promoter for bacteriophage T3 RNA polymerase
>Addgene plasmid #217334 | pCH68 (dAsCas12a-3xKRAB piggyBac) | addgene full sequence | sequence record 426482 | Addgene NGS Result
AAGTAACAAAACTTTTAAACATTCTCTCTTTTACAAAAATAAACTTATTTTGTACTTTAAAAACAGTCAT
GTTGTATTATAAAATAAGTAATTAGCTTAACCTATACATAATAGAAACAAATTATACTTATTAACCGGTC
ATGGTCGACATTGATTATTGACTAGTTATTAATAGTAATCAATTACGGGGTCATTAGTTCATAGCCCATA
TATGGAGTTCCGCGTTACATAACTTACGGTAAATGGCCCGCCTGGCTGACCGCCCAACGACCCCCGCCCA
TTGACGTCAATAATGACGTATGTTCCCATAGTAACGCCAATAGGGACTTTCCATTGACGTCAATGGGTGG
AGTATTTACGGTAAACTGCCCACTTGGCAGTACATCAAGTGTATCATATGCCAAGTACGCCCCCTATTGA
CGTCAATGACGGTAAATGGCCCGCCTGGCATTATGCCCAGTACATGACCTTATGGGACTTTCCTACTTGG
CAGTACATCTACGTATTAGTCATCGCTATTACCATGGTCGAGGTGAGCCCCACGTTCTGCTTCACTCTCC
CCATCTCCCCCCCCTCCCCACCCCCAATTTTGTATTTATTTATTTTTTAATTATTTTGTGCAGCGATGGG
GGCGGGGGGGGGGGGGGGCGCGCGCCAGGCGGGGCGGGGCGGGGCGAGGGGCGGGGCGGGGCGAGGCGGA
GAGGTGCGGCGGCAGCCAATCAGAGCGGCGCGCTCCGAAAGTTTCCTTTTATGGCGAGGCGGCGGCGGCG
GCGGCCCTATAAAAAGCGAAGCGCGCGGCGGGCGGGAGTCGCTGCGCGCTGCCTTCGCCCCGTGCCCCGC
TCCGCCGCCGCCTCGCGCCGCCCGCCCCGGCTCTGACTGACCGCGTTACTCCCACAGGTGAGCGGGCGGG
ACGGCCCTTCTCCTCCGGGCTGTAATTAGCGCTTGGTTTAATGACGGCTTGTTTCTTTTCTGTGGCTGCG
TGAAAGCCTTGAGGGGCTCCGGGAGGGCCCTTTGTGCGGGGGGAGCGGCTCGGGGGGTGCGTGCGTGTGT
GTGTGCGTGGGGAGCGCCGCGTGCGGCTCCGCGCTGCCCGGCGGCTGTGAGCGCTGCGGGCGCGGCGCGG
GGCTTTGTGCGCTCCGCAGTGTGCGCGAGGGGAGCGCGGCCGGGGGCGGTGCCCCGCGGTGCGGGGGGGG
CTGCGAGGGGAACAAAGGCTGCGTGCGGGGTGTGTGCGTGGGGGGGTGAGCAGGGGGTGTGGGCGCGTCG
GTCGGGCTGCAACCCCCCCTGCACCCCCCTCCCCGAGTTGCTGAGCACGGCCCGGCTTCGGGTGCGGGGC
TCCGTACGGGGCGTGGCGCGGGGCTCGCCGTGCCGGGCGGGGGGTGGCGGCAGGTGGGGGTGCCGGGCGG
GGCGGGGCCGCCTCGGGCCGGGGAGGGCTCGGGGGAGGGGCGCGGCGGCCCCCGGAGCGCCGGCGGCTGT
CGAGGCGCGGCGAGCCGCAGCCATTGCCTTTTATGGTAATCGTGCGAGAGGGCGCAGGGACTTCCTTTGT
CCCAAATCTGTGCGGAGCCGAAATCTGGGAGGCGCCGCCGCACCCCCTCTAGCGGGCGCGGGGCGAAGCG
GTGCGGCGCCGGCAGGAAGGAAATGGGCGGGGAGGGCCTTCGTGCGTCGCCGCGCCGCCGTCCCCTTCTC
CCTCTCCAGCCTCGGGGCTGTCCGCGGGGGGACGGCTGCCTTCGGGGGGGACGGGGCAGGGCGGGGTTCG
GCTTCTGGCGTGTGACCGGCGGCTCTAGAGCCTCTGCTAACCATGTTCATGCCTTCTTCTTTTTCCTACA
GCTCCTGGGCAACGTGCTGGTTATTGTGCTGTCTCATCATTTTGGCAAAGAATTGCTAGCGCCACCATGA
CACAGTTCGAGGGCTTTACCAACCTGTATCAGGTGAGCAAGACACTGCGGTTTGAGCTGATCCCACAGGG
CAAGACCCTGAAGCACATCCAGGAGCAGGGCTTCATCGAGGAGGACAAGGCCCGCAATGATCACTACAAG
GAGCTGAAGCCCATCATCGATCGGATCTACAAGACCTATGCCGACCAGTGCCTGCAGCTGGTGCAGCTGG
ATTGGGAGAACCTGAGCGCCGCCATCGACTCCTATAGAAAGGAGAAAACCGAGGAGACAAGGAACGCCCT
GATCGAGGAGCAGGCCACATATCGCAATGCCATCCACGACTACTTCATCGGCCGGACAGACAACCTGACC
GATGCCATCAATAAGAGACACGCCGAGATCTACAAGGGCCTGTTCAAGGCCGAGCTGTTTAATGGCAAGG
TGCTGAAGCAGCTGGGCACCGTGACCACAACCGAGCACGAGAACGCCCTGCTGCGGAGCTTCGACAAGTT
TACAACCTACTTCTCCGGCTTTTATGAGAACAGGAAGAACGTGTTCAGCGCCGAGGATATCAGCACAGCC
ATCCCACACCGCATCGTGCAGGACAACTTCCCCAAGTTTAAGGAGAATTGTCACATCTTCACACGCCTGA
TCACCGCCGTGCCCAGCCTGCGGGAGCACTTTGAGAACGTGAAGAAGGCCATCGGCATCTTCGTGAGCAC
CTCCATCGAGGAGGTGTTTTCCTTCCCTTTTTATAACCAGCTGCTGACACAGACCCAGATCGACCTGTAT
AACCAGCTGCTGGGAGGAATCTCTCGGGAGGCAGGCACCGAGAAGATCAAGGGCCTGAACGAGGTGCTGA
ATCTGGCCATCCAGAAGAATGATGAGACAGCCCACATCATCGCCTCCCTGCCACACAGATTCATCCCCCT
GTTTAAGCAGATCCTGTCCGATAGGAACACCCTGTCTTTCATCCTGGAGGAGTTTAAGAGCGACGAGGAA
GTGATCCAGTCCTTCTGCAAGTACAAGACACTGCTGAGAAACGAGAACGTGCTGGAGACAGCCGAGGCCC
TGTTTAACGAGCTGAACAGCATCGACCTGACACACATCTTCATCAGCCACAAGAAGCTGGAGACAATCAG
CAGCGCCCTGTGCGACCACTGGGATACACTGAGGAATGCCCTGTATGAGCGGAGAATCTCCGAGCTGACA
GGCAAGATCACCAAGTCTGCCAAGGAGAAGGTGCAGCGCAGCCTGAAGCACGAGGATATCAACCTGCAGG
AGATCATCTCTGCCGCAGGCAAGGAGCTGAGCGAGGCCTTCAAGCAGAAAACCAGCGAGATCCTGTCCCA
CGCACACGCCGCCCTGGATCAGCCACTGCCTACAACCCTGAAGAAGCAGGAGGAGAAGGAGATCCTGAAG
TCTCAGCTGGACAGCCTGCTGGGCCTGTACCACCTGCTGGACTGGTTTGCCGTGGATGAGTCCAACGAGG
TGGACCCCGAGTTCTCTGCCCGGCTGACCGGCATCAAGCTGGAGATGGAGCCTTCTCTGAGCTTCTACAA
CAAGGCCAGAAATTATGCCACCAAGAAGCCCTACTCCGTGGAGAAGTTCAAGCTGAACTTTCAGATGCCT
ACACTGGCCTCTGGCTGGGACGTGAATAAGGAGAAGAACAATGGCGCCATCCTGTTTGTGAAGAACGGCC
TGTACTATCTGGGCATCATGCCAAAGCAGAAGGGCAGGTATAAGGCCCTGAGCTTCGAGCCCACAGAGAA
AACCAGCGAGGGCTTTGATAAGATGTACTATGACTACTTCCCTGATGCCGCCAAGATGATCCCAAAGTGC
AGCACCCAGCTGAAGGCCGTGACAGCCCACTTTCAGACCCACACAACCCCCATCCTGCTGTCCAACAATT
TCATCGAGCCTCTGGAGATCACAAAGGAGATCTACGACCTGAACAATCCTGAGAAGGAGCCAAAGAAGTT
TCAGACAGCCTACGCCAAGAAAACCGGCGACCAGAAGGGCTACAGAGAGGCCCTGTGCAAGTGGATCGAC
TTCACAAGGGATTTTCTGTCCAAGTATACCAAGACAACCTCTATCGATCTGTCTAGCCTGCGGCCATCCT
CTCAGTATAAGGACCTGGGCGAGTACTATGCCGAGCTGAATCCCCTGCTGTACCACATCAGCTTCCAGAG
AATCGCCGAGAAGGAGATCATGGATGCCGTGGAGACAGGCAAGCTGTACCTGTTCCAGATCTATAACAAG
GACTTTGCCAAGGGCCACCACGGCAAGCCTAATCTGCACACACTGTATTGGACCGGCCTGTTTTCTCCAG
AGAACCTGGCCAAGACAAGCATCAAGCTGAATGGCCAGGCCGAGCTGTTCTACCGCCCTAAGTCCAGGAT
GAAGAGGATGGCACACCGGCTGGGAGAGAAGATGCTGAACAAGAAGCTGAAGGATCAGAAAACCCCAATC
CCCGACACCCTGTACCAGGAGCTGTACGACTATGTGAATCACAGACTGTCCCACGACCTGTCTGATGAGG
CCAGGGCCCTGCTGCCCAACGTGATCACCAAGGAGGTGTCTCACGAGATCATCAAGGATAGGCGCTTTAC
CAGCGACAAGTTCTTTTTCCACGTGCCTATCACACTGAACTATCAGGCCGCCAATTCCCCATCTAAGTTC
AACCAGAGGGTGAATGCCTACCTGAAGGAGCACCCCGAGACACCTATCATCGGCATCGATCGGGGCGAGA
GAAACCTGATCTATATCACAGTGATCGACTCCACCGGCAAGATCCTGGAGCAGCGGAGCCTGAACACCAT
CCAGCAGTTTGATTACCAGAAGAAGCTGGACAACAGGGAGAAGGAGAGGGTGGCAGCAAGGCAGGCCTGG
TCTGTGGTGGGCACAATCAAGGATCTGAAGCAGGGCTATCTGAGCCAGGTCATCCACGAGATCGTGGACC
TGATGATCCACTACCAGGCCGTGGTGGTGCTGGCCAACCTGAATTTCGGCTTTAAGAGCAAGAGGACCGG
CATCGCCGAGAAGGCCGTGTACCAGCAGTTCGAGAAGATGCTGATCGATAAGCTGAATTGCCTGGTGCTG
AAGGACTATCCAGCAGAGAAAGTGGGAGGCGTGCTGAACCCATACCAGCTGACAGACCAGTTCACCTCCT
TTGCCAAGATGGGCACCCAGTCTGGCTTCCTGTTTTACGTGCCTGCCCCATATACATCTAAGATCGATCC
CCTGACCGGCTTCGTGGACCCCTTCGTGTGGAAAACCATCAAGAATCACGAGAGCCGCAAGCACTTCCTG
GAGGGCTTCGACTTTCTGCACTACGACGTGAAAACCGGCGACTTCATCCTGCACTTTAAGATGAACAGAA
ATCTGTCCTTCCAGAGGGGCCTGCCCGGCTTTATGCCTGCATGGGATATCGTGTTCGAGAAGAACGAGAC
ACAGTTTGACGCCAAGGGCACCCCTTTCATCGCCGGCAAGAGAATCGTGCCAGTGATCGAGAATCACAGA
TTCACCGGCAGATACCGGGACCTGTATCCTGCCAACGAGCTGATCGCCCTGCTGGAGGAGAAGGGCATCG
TGTTCAGGGATGGCTCCAACATCCTGCCAAAGCTGCTGGAGAATGACGATTCTCACGCCATCGACACCAT
GGTGGCCCTGATCCGCAGCGTGCTGCAGATGCGGAACTCCAATGCCGCCACAGGCGAGGACTATATCAAC
AGCCCCGTGCGCGATCTGAATGGCGTGTGCTTCGACTCCCGGTTTCAGAACCCAGAGTGGCCCATGGACG
CCGATGCCAATGGCGCCTACCACATCGCCCTGAAGGGCCAGCTGCTGCTGAATCACCTGAAGGAGAGCAA
GGATCTGAAGCTGCAGAACGGCATCTCCAATCAGGACTGGCTGGCCTACATCCAGGAGCTGCGCAACAAA
AGGCCGGCGGCCACGAAAAAGGCCGGCCAGGCAAAAAAGAAAAAGGGATCCGGTGGGCGGACCCTTGTTA
CTTTCAAGGATGTATTCGTGGATTTCACACGCGAGGAGTGGAAATTGTTGGATACTGCCCAGCAGATTGT
ATACCGCAATGTAATGCTCGAAAACTACAAAAATCTCGTGAGTCTCGGATATCAACTGACCAAGCCTGAC
GTTATCCTCCGATTGGAGAAAGGCGAGGAACCTGGGAGCGGAGGAAGGACGCTTGTCACGTTTAAGGATG
TTTTTGTTGACTTCACTCGAGAGGAGTGGAAGCTGTTGGATACTGCCCAACAAATTGTGTATCGCAACGT
GATGCTCGAGAACTACAAGAACCTTGTGTCTTTGGGCTATCAGCTGACTAAACCTGATGTAATACTCCGC
CTCGAGAAAGGAGAGGAGCCTGGTAGTGGGGGACGGACCCTGGTAACATTCAAGGATGTATTCGTGGATT
TCACGCGGGAAGAATGGAAACTCCTCGATACTGCCCAACAGATAGTGTATCGAAACGTAATGCTCGAAAA
CTACAAAAACTTGGTCAGCCTCGGATACCAACTTACAAAACCTGATGTTATCCTCAGACTTGAGAAGGGC
GAGGAACCCGGATCCTACCCATACGATGTTCCAGATTACGCTTATCCCTACGACGTGCCTGATTATGCAT
ACCCATATGATGTCCCCGACTATGCCAGCGGCCGCGCTACTAACTTCAGCCTGCTGAAGCAGGCTGGAGA
CGTGGAGGAGAACCCTGGACCTGTGTCTAAGGGCGAAGAGCTGATTAAGGAGAACATGCACATGAAGCTG
TACATGGAGGGCACCGTGGACAACCATCACTTCAAGTGCACATCCGAGGGCGAAGGCAAGCCCTACGAGG
GCACCCAGACCATGAGAATCAAGGTGGTCGAGGGCGGCCCTCTCCCCTTCGCCTTCGACATCCTGGCTAC
TAGCTTCCTCTACGGCAGCAAGACCTTCATCAACCACACCCAGGGCATCCCCGACTTCTTCAAGCAGTCC
TTCCCTGAGGGCTTCACATGGGAGAGAGTCACCACATACGAAGACGGGGGCGTGCTGACCGCTACCCAGG
ACACCAGCCTCCAGGACGGCTGCCTCATCTACAACGTCAAGATCAGAGGGGTGAACTTCACATCCAACGG
CCCTGTGATGCAGAAGAAAACACTCGGCTGGGAGGCCTTCACCGAGACGCTGTACCCCGCTGACGGCGGC
CTGGAAGGCAGAAACGACATGGCCCTGAAGCTCGTGGGCGGGAGCCATCTGATCGCAAACGCCAAGACCA
CATATAGATCCAAGAAACCCGCTAAGAACCTCAAGATGCCTGGCGTCTACTATGTGGACTACAGACTGGA
AAGAATCAAGGAGGCCAACAACGAGACCTACGTCGAGCAGCACGAGGTGGCAGTGGCCAGATACTGCGAC
CTCCCTAGCAAACTGGGGCACAAGCTTAATTAATTAATTAATGATCATACAGTGCTCTGAGTACGCTATA
ATCAACCTCTGGATTACAAAATTTGTGAAAGATTGACTGGTATTCTTAACTATGTTGCTCCTTTTACGCT
ATGTGGATACGCTGCTTTAATGCCTTTGTATCATGCTATTGCTTCCCGTATGGCTTTCATTTTCTCCTCC
TTGTATAAATCCTGGTTGCTGTCTCTTTATGAGGAGTTGTGGCCCGTTGTCAGGCAACGTGGCGTGGTGT
GCACTGTGTTTGCTGACGCAACCCCCACTGGTTGGGGCATTGCCACCACCTGTCAGCTCCTTTCCGGGAC
TTTCGCTTTCCCCCTCCCTATTGCCACGGCGGAACTCATCGCCGCCTGCCTTGCCCGCTGCTGGACAGGG
GCTCGGCTGTTGGGCACTGACAATTCCGTGGTGTTGTCGGGGAAATCATCGTCCTTTCCTTGGCTGCTCG
CCTGTGTTGCCACCTGGATTCTGCGCGGGACGTCCTTCTGCTACGTCCCTTCGGCCCTCAATCCAGCGGA
CCTTCCTTCCCGCGGCCTGCTGCCGGCTCTGCGGCCTCTTCCGCGTCTTCGCCTTCGCCCTCAGACGAGT
CGGATCTCCCTTTGGGCCGCCTCCCCGCAGGATCCACTAGAGCGGCCGCCTAGAGCTCGCTATCAGCCTC
GACTGTGCCTTCTAGTTGCCAGCCATCTGTTGTTTGCCCCTCCCCCGTGCCTTCCTTGACCCTGGAAGGT
GCCACTCCCACTGTCCTTTCCTAATAAAATGAGGAAATTGCATCGCATTGTCTGAGTAGGTGTCATTCTA
TTCTGGGGGGTGGGGTGGGGCAGGACAGCAAGGGGGAGGATTGGGAAGACAATAGCAGGCATGCTGGGGA
TGCGGTGGGCTCTATGGCTTCTGAGGCGGAAAGAACCAGCTGGGGCTCGACTAGAGCTTGCGGAACCCTT
AAGCTTTTTTATTATATATTAGTCACGATATCTATAACAAGAAAATATATATATAATAAGTTATCACGTA
AGTAGAACATGAAATAACAATATAATTATCGTATGAGTTAAATCTTAAAAGTCACGTAAAAGATAATCAT
GCGTCATTTTGACTCACGCGGTCGTTATAGTTCAAAATCAGTGACACTTACCGCATTGACAAGCACGCCT
CACGGGAGCTCCAAGCGGCGACTGAGATGTCCTAAATGCACAGCGACGGATTCGCGCTATTTAGAAAGAG
AGAGCAATATTTCAAGAATGCATGCGTCAATTTTACGCAGACTATCTTTCTAGGGTTAAAAAAGATTTGC
GCTTTACTCGACCTAAACTTTAAACACGTCATAGAATCTTCGTTTGACAAAAACCACATTGTGTTGGGTC
GCCCTATAGTGAGTCGTATTACAATTCACTGGCCGTCGTTTTACAACGTCGTGACTGGGAAAACCCTGGC
GTTACCCAACTTAATCGCCTTGCAGCACATCCCCCTTTCGCCAGCTGGCGTAATAGCGAAGAGGCCCGCA
CCGATCGCCCTTCCCAACAGTTGCGCAGCCTGAATGGCGAATGGCAAATTGTAAGCGTTAATATTTTGTT
AAAATTCGCGTTAAATTTTTGTTAAATCAGCTCATTTTTTAACCAATAGGCCGAAATCGGCAAAATCCCT
TATAAATCAAAAGAATAGACCGAGATAGGGT
[37 nt withheld, positions 8992-9028]
AAAGAACGTGGACTCCAACGTCAAAGG
[49 nt withheld, positions 9056-9104]
T
[91 nt withheld, positions 9106-9196]
G
[124 nt withheld, positions 9198-9321]
CAGGTGGCACTTTTCGGGGAAATGTGCGCGGAACCCCTATTTGTTTATTTTTCTAAATACATTCAAATAT
GTATCCGCTCATGAGACAATAACCCTGATAAATGCTTCAATAATATTGAAAAAGGAAGAGTATGAGTATT
CAACATTTCCGTGTCGCCCTTATTCCCTTTTTTGCGGCATTTTGCCTTCCTGTTTTTGCTCACCCAGAAA
CGCTGGTGAAAGTAAAAGATGCTGAAGATCAGTTGGGTGCACGAGTGGGTTACATCGAACTGGATCTCAA
CAGCGGTAAGATCCTTGAGAGTTTTCGCCCCGAAGAACGTTTTCCAATGATGAGCACTTTTAAAGTTCTG
CTATGTGGCGCGGTATTATCCCGTATTGACGCCGGGCAAGAGCAACTCGGTCGCCGCATACACTATTCTC
AGAATGACTTGGTTGAGTACTCACCAGTCACAGAAAAGCATCTTACGGATGGCATGACAGTAAGAGAATT
ATGCAGTGCTGCCATAACCATGAGTGATAACACTGCGGCCAACTTACTTCTGACAACGATCGGAGGACCG
AAGGAGCTAACCGCTTTTTTGCACAACATGGGGGATCATGTAACTCGCCTTGATCGTTGGGAACCGGAGC
TGAATGAAGCCATACCAAACGACGAGCGTGACACCACGATGCCTGTAGCAATGGCAACAACGTTGCGCAA
ACTATTAACTGGCGAACTACTTACTCTAGCTTCCCGGCAACAATTAATAGACTGGATGGAGGCGGATAAA
GTTGCAGGACCACTTCTGCGCTCGGCCCTTCCGGCTGGCTGGTTTATTGCTGATAAATCTGGAGCCGGTG
AGCGTGGGTCTCGCGGTATCATTGCAGCACTGGGGCCAGATGGTAAGCCCTCCCGTATCGTAGTTATCTA
CACGACGGGGAGTCAGGCAACTATGGATGAACGAAATAGACAGATCGCTGAGATAGGTGCCTCACTGATT
AAGCATTGGTAACTGTCAGACCAAGTTTACTCATATATACTTTAGATTGATTTAAAACTTCATTTTTAAT
TTAAAAGGATCTAGGTGAAGATCCTTTTTGATAATCTCATGACCAAAATCCCTTAACGTGAGTTTTCGTT
CCACTGAGCGTCAGACCCCGTAGAAAAGATCAAAGGATCTTCTTGAGATCCTTTTTTTCTGCGCGTAATC
TGCTGCTTGCAAACAAAAAAACCACCGCTACCAGCGGTGGTTTGTTTGCCGGATCAAGAGCTACCAACTC
TTTTTCCGAAGGTAACTGGCTTCAGCAGAGCGCAGATACCAAATACTGTTCTTCTAGTGTAGCCGTAGTT
AGGCCACCACTTCAAGAACTCTGTAGCACCGCCTACATACCTCGCTCTGCTAATCCTGTTACCAGTGGCT
GCTGCCAGTGGCGATAAGTCGTGTCTTACCGGGTTGGACTCAAGACGATAGTTACCGGATAAGGCGCAGC
GGTCGGGCTGAACGGGGGGTTCGTGCACACAGCCCAGCTTGGAGCGAACGACCTACACCGAACTGAGATA
CCTACAGCGTGAGCTATGAGAAAGCGCCACGCTTCCCGAAGGGAGAAAGGCGGACAGGTATCCGGTAAGC
GGCAGGGTCGGAACAGGAGAGCGCACGAGGGAGCTTCCAGGGGGAAACGCCTGGTATCTTTATAGTCCTG
TCGGGTTTCGCCACCTCTGACTTGAGCGTCGATTTTTGTGATGCTCGTCAGGGGGGCGGAGCCTATGGAA
AAACGCCAGCAACGCGGCCTTTTTACGGTTCCTGGCCTTTTGCTGGCCTTTTGCTCACATGTTCTTTCCT
GCGTTATCCCCTGATTCTGTGGATAACCGTATTACCGCCTTTGAGTGAGCTGATACCGCTCGCCGCAGCC
GAACGACCGAGCGCAGCGAGTCAGTGAGCGAGGAAGCGGAAGAGCGCCCAATACGCAAACCGCCTCTCCC
CGCGCGTTGGCCGATTCATTAATGCAGCTGGCACGACAGGTTTCCCGACTGGAAAGCGGGCAGTGAGCGC
AACGCAATTAATGTGAGTTAGCTCACTCATTAGGCACCCCAGGCTTTACACTTTATGCTTCCGGCTCGTA
TGTTGTGTGGAATTGTGAGCGGATAACAATTTCACACAGGAAACAGCTATGACCATGATTACGCCAAGCG
CGCAATTAACCCTCACTAAAGGGAACCTCCCCCGGTATTCACGACAGCAGGCTGAATAATAAAAAAATTA
GAAACTATTATTTAACCCTAGAAAGATAATCATATTGTGACGTACGTTAAAGATAATCATGCGTAAAATT
GACGCATGTGTTTTATCGGTCTGTATATCGAGGTTTATTTATTAATTTGAATAGATATTAAGTTTTATTA
TATTTACACTTACATACTAATAATAAATTCAACAAACAATTTATTTATGTTTATTTATTTATTAAAAAAA
AACAAAAACTCAAAATTTCTTCTATA
